>Addgene plasmid #171035 | pHR Fyn-TagBFP | addgene full sequence | sequence record 336502 | Addgene NGS Result
ACTAATTTTTTTTATTTATGCAGAGGCCGAGGCCGCCTCGGCCTCTGAGCTATTCCAGAAGTAGTGAGGA
GGCTTTTTTGGAGGCCTAGGCTTTTGCAAAAAGCTTGGACACAAGACAGGCTTGCGAGATATGTTTGAGA
ATACCACTTTATCCCGCGTCAGGGAGAGGCAGTGCGTAAAAAGACGCGGACTCATGTGAAATACTGGTTT
TTAGTGCGCCAGATCTCTATAATCTCGCGCAACCTATTTTCCCCTCGAACACTTTTTAAGCCGTAGATAA
ACAGGCTGGGACACTTCACATGAGCGAAAAATACATCGTCACCTGGGACATGTTGCAGATCCATGCACGT
AAACTCGCAAGCCGACTGATGCCTTCTGAACAATGGAAAGGCATTATTGCCGTAAGCCGTGGCGGTCTGT
ACCGGGTGCGTTACTGGCGCGTGAACTGGGTATTCGTCATGTCGATACCGTTTGTATTTCCAGCTACGAT
CACGACAACCAGCGCGAGCTTAAAGTGCTGAAACGCGCAGAAGGCGATGGCGAAGGCTTCATCGTTATTG
ATGACCTGGTGGATACCGGTGGTACTGCGGTTGCGATTCGTGAAATGTATCCAAAAGCGCACTTTGTCAC
CATCTTCGCAAAACCGGCTGGTCGTCCGCTGGTTGATGACTATGTTGTTGATATCCCGCAAGATACCTGG
ATTGAACAGCCGTGGGATATGGGCGTCGTATTCGTCCCGCCAATCTCCGGTCGCTAATCTTTTCAACGCC
TGGCACTGCCGGGCGTTGTTCTTTTTAACTTCAGGCGGGTTACAATAGTTTCCAGTAAGTATTCTGGAGG
CTGCATCCATGACACAGGCAAACCTGAGCGAAACCCTGTTCAAACCCCGCTTTAAACATCCTGAAACCTC
GACGCTAGTCCGCCGCTTTAATCACGGCGCACAACCGCCTGTGCAGTCGGCCCTTGATGGTAAAACCATC
CCTCACTGGTATCGCATGATTAACCGTCTGATGTGGATCTGGCGCGGCATTGACCCACGCGAAATCCTCG
ACGTCCAGGCACGTATTGTGATGAGCGATGCCGAACGTACCGACGATGATTTATACGATACGGTGATTGG
CTACCGTGGCGGCAACTGGATTTATGAGTGGGCCCCGGATCTTTGTGAAGGAACCTTACTTCTGTGGTGT
GACATAATTGGACAAACTACCTACAGAGATTTAAAGCTCTAAGGTAAATATAAAATTTTTAAGTGTATAA
TGTGTTAAACTACTGATTCTAATTGTTTGTGTATTTTAGATTCCAACCTATGGAACTGATGAATGGGAGC
AGTGGTGGAATGCCTTTAATGAGGAAAACCTGTTTTGCTCAGAAGAAATGCCATCTAGTGATGATGAGGC
TACTGCTGACTCTCAACATTCTACTCCTCCAAAAAAGAAGAGAAAGGTAGAAGACCCCAAGGACTTTCCT
TCAGAATTGCTAAGTTTTTTGAGTCATGCTGTGTTTAGTAATAGAACTCTTGCTTGCTTTGCTATTTACA
CCACAAAGGAAAAAGCTGCACTGCTATACAAGAAAATTATGGAAAAATATTCTGTAACCTTTATAAGTAG
GCATAACAGTTATAATCATAACATACTGTTTTTTCTTACTCCACACAGGCATAGAGTGTCTGCTATTAAT
AACTATGCTCAAAAATTGTGTACCTTTAGCTTTTTAATTTGTAAAGGGGTTAATAAGGAATATTTGATGT
ATAGTGCCTTGACTAGAGATCATAATCAGCCATACCACATTTGTAGAGGTTTTACTTGCTTTAAAAAACC
TCCCACACCTCCCCCTGAACCTGAAACATAAAATGAATGCAATTGTTGTTGTTAACTTGTTTATTGCAGC
TTATAATGGTTACAAATAAAGCAATAGCATCACAAATTTCACAAATAAAGCATTTTTTTCACTGCATTCT
AGTTGTGGTTTGTCCAAACTCATCAATGTATCTTATCATGTCTGGATCAACTGGATAACTCAAGCTAACC
AAAATCATCCCAAACTTCCCACCCCATACCCTATTACCACTGCCAATTACCTGTGGTTTCATTTACTCTA
AACCTGTGATTCCTCTGAATTATTTTCATTTTAAAGAAATTGTATTTGTTAAATATGTACTACAAACTTA
GTAGTTGGAAGGGCTAATTCACTCCCAAAGAAGACAAGATATCCTTGATCTGTGGATCTACCACACACAA
GGCTACTTCCCTGATTAGCAGAACTACACACCAGGGCCAGGGGTCAGATATCCACTGACCTTTGGATGGT
GCTACAAGCTAGTACCAGTTGAGCCAGATAAGGTAGAAGAGGCCAATAAAGGAGAGAACACCAGCTTGTT
ACACCCTGTGAGCCTGCATGGGATGGATGACCCGGAGAGAGAAGTGTTAGAGTGGAGGTTTGACAGCCGC
CTAGCATTTCATCACGTGGCCCGAGAGCTGCATCCGGAGTACTTCAAGAACTGCTGATATCGAGCTTGCT
ACAAGGGACTTTCCGCTGGGGACTTTCCAGGGAGGCGTGGCCTGGGCGGGACTGGGGAGTGGCGAGCCCT
CAGATCCTGCATATAAGCAGCTGCTTTTTGCCTGTACTGGGTCTCTCTGGTTAGACCAGATCTGAGCCTG
GGAGCTCTCTGGCTAACTAGGGAACCCACTGCTTAAGCCTCAATAAAGCTTGCCTTGAGTGCTTCAAGTA
GTGTGTGCCCGTCTGTTGTGTGACTCTGGTAACTAGAGATCCCTCAGACCCTTTTAGTCAGTGTGGAAAA
TCTCTAGCAGTGGCGCCCGAACAGGGACTTGAAAGCGAAAGGGAAACCAGAGGAGCTCTCTCGACGCAGG
ACTCGGCTTGCTGAAGCGCGCACGGCAAGAGGCGAGGGGCGGCGACTGGTGAGTACGCCAAAAATTTTGA
CTAGCGGAGGCTAGAAGGAGAGAGATGGGTGCGAGAGCGTCAGTATTAAGCGGGGGAGAATTAGATCGCG
ATGGGAAAAAATTCGGTTAAGGCCAGGGGGAAAGAAAAAATATAAATTAAAACATATAGTATGGGCAAGC
AGGGAGCTAGAACGATTCGCAGTTAATCCTGGCCTGTTAGAAACATCAGAAGGCTGTAGACAAATACTGG
GACAGCTACAACCATCCCTTCAGACAGGATCAGAAGAACTTAGATCATTATATAATACAGTAGCAACCCT
CTATTGTGTGCATCAAAGGATAGAGATAAAAGACACCAAGGAAGCTTTAGACAAGATAGAGGAAGAGCAA
AACAAAAGTAAGACCACCGCACAGCAAGCGGCCGGCCGCTGATCTTCAGACCTGGAGGAGGAGATATGAG
GGACAATTGGAGAAGTGAATTATATAAATATAAAGTAGTAAAAATTGAACCATTAGGAGTAGCACCCACC
AAGGCAAAGAGAAGAGTGGTGCAGAGAGAAAAAAGAGCAGTGGGAATAGGAGCTTTGTTCCTTGGGTTCT
TGGGAGCAGCAGGAAGCACTATGGGCGCAGCGTCAATGACGCTGACGGTACAGGCCAGACAATTATTGTC
TGGTATAGTGCAGCAGCAGAACAATTTGCTGAGGGCTATTGAGGCGCAACAGCATCTGTTGCAACTCACA
GTCTGGGGCATCAAGCAGCTCCAGGCAAGAATCCTGGCTGTGGAAAGATACCTAAAGGATCAACAGCTCC
TGGGGATTTGGGGTTGCTCTGGAAAACTCATTTGCACCACTGCTGTGCCTTGGAATGCTAGTTGGAGTAA
TAAATCTCTGGAACAGATTTGGAATCACACGACCTGGATGGAGTGGGACAGAGAAATTAACAATTACACA
AGCTTAATACACTCCTTAATTGAAGAATCGCAAAACCAGCAAGAAAAGAATGAACAAGAATTATTGGAAT
TAGATAAATGGGCAAGTTTGTGGAATTGGTTTAACATAACAAATTGGCTGTGGTATATAAAATTATTCAT
AATGATAGTAGGAGGCTTGGTAGGTTTAAGAATAGTTTTTGCTGTACTTTCTATAGTGAATAGAGTTAGG
CAGGGATATTCACCATTATCGTTTCAGACCCACCTCCCAACCCCGAGGGGACCCGACAGGCCCGAAGGAA
TAGAAGAAGAAGGTGGAGAGAGAGACAGAGACAGATCCATTCGATTAGTGAACGGATCTCGACGGTATCG
CCAAATGGCAGTATTCATCCACAATTTTAAAAGAAAAGGGGGGATTGGGGGGTACAGTGCAGGGGAAAGA
ATAGTAGACATAATAGCAACAGACATACAAACTAAAGAATTACAAAAACAAATTACAAAAATTCAAAATT
TTCGGGTTTATTACAGGGACAGCAGAGATCCAGTTTGGATCGATAAGCTTGATATCGAATTCCTGCAGCC
CCGATAAAATAAAAGATTTTATTTAGTCTCCAGAAAAAGGGGGGAATGAAAGACCCCACCTGTAGGTTTG
GCAAGCTAGCTGCAGTAACGCCATTTTGCAAGGCATGGAAAAATACCAAACCAAGAATAGAGAAGTTCAG
ATCAAGGGCGGGTACATGAAAATAGCTAACGTTGGGCCAAACAGGATATCTGCGGTGAGCAGTTTCGGCC
CCGGCCCGGGGCCAAGAACAGATGGTCACCGCAGTTTCGGCCCCGGCCCGAGGCCAAGAACAGATGGTCC
CCAGATATGGCCCAACCCTCAGCAGTTTCTTAAGACCCATCAGATGTTTCCAGGCTCCCCCAAGGACCTG
AAATGACCCTGCGCCTTATTTGAATTAACCAATCAGCCTGCTTCTCGCTTCTGTTCGCGCGCTTCTGCTT
CCCGAGCTCTATAAAAGAGCTCACAACCCCTCACTCGGCGCGCCAGTCCTCCGACAGACTGAGTCGCCCG
GGGGGGATCTGGAGCTCTCGAGAATTCTCACGCGTCAAGTGGAGCAAGGCAGGTGGACAGTGGATCCATG
GGCTGTGTGCAATGTAAGGATAAAGAAGCAACAAAACTGACGGAGGAGAGGGACGGCAGCCTGAACCAGA
GCTCTGGGTACCGCTATGGCACAGACCCCACCCCTCAGCACTACCCCAGCTTCGGTGTGACCTCCATCCC
CAACTACAACAACTTCCACGCAGCCGGGGGCCAAGGACTCACCGTCTTTGGAGGTGTGAACTCTTCGTCT
CATACGGGGACCTTGCGTACGAGAGGAGGAACAGGAGTGACACTCTTTGTGGCCCTTTATGACTATGAAG
CACGGACAGAAGATGACCTGAGTTTTCACAAAGGAGAAAAATTTCAAATATTGAACAGCTCGGAAGGAGA
TTGGTGGGAAGCCCGCTCCTTGACAACTGGAGAGACAGGTTACATTCCCAGCAATTATGTGGCTCCAGTT
GACTCTATCCAGGCAGAAGAGTGGTACTTTGGAAAACTTGGCCGAAAAGATGCTGAGCGACAGCTATTGT
CCTTTGGAAACCCAAGAGGTACCTTTCTTATCCGCGAGAGTGAAACCACCAAAGGTGCCTATTCACTTTC
TATCCGTGATTGGGATGATATGAAAGGAGACCATGTCAAACATTATAAAATTCGCAAACTTGACAATGGT
GGATACTACATTACCACCCGGGCCCAGTTTGAAACACTTCAGCAGCTTGTACAACATTACTCAGAGAGAG
CTGCAGGTCTCTGCTGCCGCCTAGTAGTTCCCTGTCACAAAGGGATGCCAAGGCTTACCGATCTGTCTGT
CAAAACCAAAGAT
[807 nt withheld, positions 5754-6560]
CAACCTGGTGAAAACCTGGGATCCGGAGCTACCATGAGCGAGCTGATTAAGGAGAACATGCACATGAAGC
TGTACATGGAGGGCACCGTGGACAACCATCACTTCAAGTGCACATCCGAGGGCGAAGGCAAGCCCTACGA
GGGCACCCAGACCATGAGAATCAAGGTGGTCGAGGGCGGCCCTCTCCCCTTCGCCTTCGACATCCTGGCT
ACTAGCTTCCTCTACGGCAGCAAGACCTTCATCAACCACACCCAGGGCATCCCCGACTTCTTCAAGCAGT
CCTTCCCTGAGGGCTTCACATGGGAGAGAGTCACCACATACGAAGACGGGGGCGTGCTGACCGCTACCCA
GGACACCAGCCTCCAGGACGGCTGCCTCATCTACAACGTCAAGATCAGAGGGGTGAACTTCACATCCAAC
GGCCCTGTGATGCAGAAGAAAACACTCGGCTGGGAGGCCTTCACCGAGACGCTGTACCCCGCTGACGGCG
GCCTGGAAGGCAGAAACGACATGGCCCTGAAGCTCGTGGGCGGGAGCCATCTGATCGCAAACATCAAGAC
CACATATAGATCCAAGAAACCCGCTAAGAACCTCAAGATGCCTGGCGTCTACTATGTGGACTACAGACTG
GAAAGAATCAAGGAGGCCAACAACGAGACCTACGTCGAGCAGCACGAGGTGGCAGTGGCCAGATACTGCG
ACCTCCCTAGCAAACTGGGGCACAAGCTTAATGCGGCCGCAACTCCCACCTGCAACATGCGTGACTGACT
GAGGCCGCGACTCTAGAGTCGACCTGCAGGCATGCAAGCTTGATATCAAGCTTATCGATAATCAACCTCT
GGATTACAAAATTTGTGAAAGATTGACTGGTATTCTTAACTATGTTGCTCCTTTTACGCTATGTGGATAC
GCTGCTTTAATGCCTTTGTATCATGCTATTGCTTCCCGTATGGCTTTCATTTTCTCCTCCTTGTATAAAT
CCTGGTTGCTGTCTCTTTATGAGGAGTTGTGGCCCGTTGTCAGGCAACGTGGCGTGGTGTGCACTGTGTT
TGCTGACGCAACCCCCACTGGTTGGGGCATTGCCACCACCTGTCAGCTCCTTTCCGGGACTTTCGCTTTC
CCCCTCCCTATTGCCACGGCGGAACTCATCGCCGCCTGCCTTGCCCGCTGCTGGACAGGGGCTCGGCTGT
TGGGCACTGACAATTCCGTGGTGTTGTCGGGGAAATCATCGTCCTTTCCTTGGCTGCTCGCCTGTGTTGC
CACCTGGATTCTGCGCGGGACGTCCTTCTGCTACGTCCCTTCGGCCCTCAATCCAGCGGACCTTCCTTCC
CGCGGCCTGCTGCCGGCTCTGCGGCCTCTTCCGCGTCTTCGCCTTCGCCCTCAGACGAGTCGGATCTCCC
TTTGGGCCGCCTCCCCGCATCGATACCGTCGACCTCGAGGGAATTAATTCGAGCTCGGTACCTTTAAGAC
CAATGACTTACAAGGCAGCTGTAGATCTTAGCCACTTTTTAAAAGAAAAGGGGGGACTGGAAGGGCTAAT
TCACTCCCAACGAAGACAAGATCTGCTTTTTGCTTGTACTGGGTCTCTCTGGTTAGACCAGATCTGAGCC
TGGGAGCTCTCTGGCTAACTAGGGAACCCACTGCTTAAGCCTCAATAAAGCTTGCCTTGAGTGCTTCAAG
TAGTGTGTGCCCGTCTGTTGTGTGACTCTGGTAACTAGAGATCCCTCAGACCCTTTTAGTCAGTGTGGAA
AATCTCTAGCAGCATCTAGAATTAATTCCGTGTATTCTATAGTGTCACCTAAATCGTATGTGTATGATAC
ATAAGGTTATGTATTAATTGTAGCCGCGTTCTAACGACAATATGTACAAGCCTAATTGTGTAGCATCTGG
CTTACTGAAGCAGACCCTATCATCTCTCTCGTAAACTGCCGTCAGAGTCGGTTTGGTTGGACGAACCTTC
TGAGTTTCTGGTAACGCCGTCCCGCACCCGGAAATGGTCAGCGAACCAATCAGCAGGGTCATCGCTAGCC
AGATCCTCTACGCCGGACGCATCGTGGCCGGCATCACCGGCGCCACAGGTGCGGTTGCTGGCGCCTATAT
CGCCGACATCACCGATGGGGAAGATCGGGCTCGCCACTTCGGGCTCATGAGCGCTTGTTTCGGCGTGGGT
ATGGTGGCAGGCCCCGTGGCCGGGGGACTGTTGGGCGCCATCTCCTTGCATGCACCATTCCTTGCGGCGG
CGGTGCTCAACGGCCTCAACCTACTACTGGGCTGCTTCCTAATGCAGGAGTCGCATAAGGGAGAGCGTCG
AATGGTGCACTCTCAGTACAATCTGCTCTGATGCCGCATAGTTAAGCCAGCCCCGACACCCGCCAACACC
CGCTGACGCGCCCTGACGGGCTTGTCTGCTCCCGGCATCCGCTTACAGACAAGCTGTGACCGTCTCCGGG
AGCTGCATGTGTCAGAGGTTTTCACCGTCATCACCGAAACGCGCGAGACGAAAGGGCCTCGTGATACGCC
TATTTTTATAGGTTAATGTCATGATAATAATGGTTTCTTAGACGTCAGGTGGCACTTTTCGGGGAAATGT
GCGCGGAACCCCTATTTGTTTATTTTTCTAAATACATTCAAATATGTATCCGCTCATGAGACAATAACCC
TGATAAATGCTTCAATAATATTGAAAAAGGAAGAGTATGAGTATTCAACATTTCCGTGTCGCCCTTATTC
CCTTTTTTGCGGCATTTTGCCTTCCTGTTTTTGCTCACCCAGAAACGCTGGTGAAAGTAAAAGATGCTGA
AGATCAGTTGGGTGCACGAGTGGGTTACATCGAACTGGATCTCAACAGCGGTAAGATCCTTGAGAGTTTT
CGCCCCGAAGAACGTTTTCCAATGATGAGCACTTTTAAAGTTCTGCTATGTGGCGCGGTATTATCCCGTA
TTGACGCCGGGCAAGAGCAACTCGGTCGCCGCATACACTATTCTCAGAATGACTTGGTTGAGTACTCACC
AGTCACAGAAAAGCATCTTACGGATGGCATGACAGTAAGAGAATTATGCAGTGCTGCCATAACCATGAGT
GATAACACTGCGGCCAACTTACTTCTGACAACGATCGGAGGACCGAAGGAGCTAACCGCTTTTTTGCACA
ACATGGGGGATCATGTAACTCGCCTTGATCGTTGGGAACCGGAGCTGAATGAAGCCATACCAAACGACGA
GCGTGACACCACGATGCCTGTAGCAATGGCAACAACGTTGCGCAAACTATTAACTGGCGAACTACTTACT
CTAGCTTCCCGGCAACAATTAATAGACTGGATGGAGGCGGATAAAGTTGCAGGACCACTTCTGCGCTCGG
CCCTTCCGGCTGGCTGGTTTATTGCTGATAAATCTGGAGCCGGTGAGCGTGGGTCTCGCGGTATCATTGC
AGCACTGGGGCCAGATGGTAAGCCCTCCCGTATCGTAGTTATCTACACGACGGGGAGTCAGGCAACTATG
GATGAACGAAATAGACAGATCGCTGAGATAGGTGCCTCACTGATTAAGCATTGGTAACTGTCAGACCAAG
TTTACTCATATATACTTTAGATTGATTTAAAACTTCATTTTTAATTTAAAAGGATCTAGGTGAAGATCCT
TTTTGATAATCTCATGACCAAAATCCCTTAACGTGAGTTTTCGTTCCACTGAGCGTCAGACCCCGTAGAA
AAGATCAAAGGATCTTCTTGAGATCCTTTTTTTCTGCGCGTAATCTGCTGCTTGCAAACAAAAAAACCAC
CGCTACCAGCGGTGGTTTGTTTGCCGGATCAAGAGCTACCAACTCTTTTTCCGAAGGTAACTGGCTTCAG
CAGAGCGCAGATACCAAATACTGTTCTTCTAGTGTAGCCGTAGTTAGGCCACCACTTCAAGAACTCTGTA
GCACCGCCTACATACCTCGCTCTGCTAATCCTGTTACCAGTGGCTGCTGCCAGTGGCGATAAGTCGTGTC
TTACCGGGTTGGACTCAAGACGATAGTTACCGGATAAGGCGCAGCGGTCGGGCTGAACGGGGGGTTCGTG
CACACAGCCCAGCTTGGAGCGAACGACCTACACCGAACTGAGATACCTACAGCGTGAGCTATGAGAAAGC
GCCACGCTTCCCGAAGGGAGAAAGGCGGACAGGTATCCGGTAAGCGGCAGGGTCGGAACAGGAGAGCGCA
CGAGGGAGCTTCCAGGGGGAAACGCCTGGTATCTTTATAGTCCTGTCGGGTTTCGCCACCTCTGACTTGA
GCGTCGATTTTTGTGATGCTCGTCAGGGGGGCGGAGCCTATGGAAAAACGCCAGCAACGCGGCCTTTTTA
CGGTTCCTGGCCTTTTGCTGGCCTTTTGCTCACATGTTCTTTCCTGCGTTATCCCCTGATTCTGTGGATA
ACCGTATTACCGCCTTTGAGTGAGCTGATACCGCTCGCCGCAGCCGAACGACCGAGCGCAGCGAGTCAGT
GAGCGAGGAAGCGGAAGAGCGCCCAATACGCAAACCGCCTCTCCCCGCGCGTTGGCCGATTCATTAATGC
AGCTGTGGAATGTGTGTCAGTTAGGGTGTGGAAAGTCCCCAGGCTCCCCAGCAGGCAGAAGTATGCAAAG
CATGCATCTCAATTAGTCAGCAACCAGGTGTGGAAAGTCCCCAGGCTCCCCAGCAGGCAGAAGTATGCAA
AGCATGCATCTCAATTAGTCAGCAACCATAGTCCCGCCCCTAACTCCGCCCATCCCGCCCCTAACTCCGC
CCAGTTCCGCCCATTCTCCGCCCCATGGCTG
Features (pLannotate 1.2.2; 34 found; start..end, strand, type, name):
    300..419     +  CDS            gpt (fragment): XGPT_ECOLI - Also known as gpp, gxu. Experimental evidence at protein level: Swiss-Prot protein existence level 1. Purine salvage pathway enzyme that catalyzes the transfer of the ribosyl-5-phosphate group from 5-phospho-alpha-D-ribose 1- diphosphate (PRPP) to the N9 position of the 6-oxopurines guanine and xanthine to form the corresponding ribonucleotides GMP (guanosine 5'- monophosphate) and XMP (xanthosine 5'-monophosphate), with the release of PPi. To a lesser extent, also acts on hypoxanthine (PubMed:9100006, PubMed:3886014). Does not ribophosphorylate adenine (PubMed:3886014). From Esch
    419..754     +  CDS            gpt (fragment): XGPT_ECOLI - Also known as gpp, gxu. Experimental evidence at protein level: Swiss-Prot protein existence level 1. Purine salvage pathway enzyme that catalyzes the transfer of the ribosyl-5-phosphate group from 5-phospho-alpha-D-ribose 1- diphosphate (PRPP) to the N9 position of the 6-oxopurines guanine and xanthine to form the corresponding ribonucleotides GMP (guanosine 5'- monophosphate) and XMP (xanthosine 5'-monophosphate), with the release of PPi. To a lesser extent, also acts on hypoxanthine (PubMed:9100006, PubMed:3886014). Does not ribophosphorylate adenine (PubMed:3886014). From Esch
    849..1154    +  CDS            frsA (fragment): FRSA_ECOLI - Also known as yafA. Experimental evidence at protein level: Swiss-Prot protein existence level 1. Catalyzes the hydrolysis of esters (PubMed:15808744). Displays esterase activity toward pNP-butyrate (PubMed:15808744). May stimulate mixed-acid fermentation by acting as a fermentation/respiration switch that down-regulates respiration and up- regulates fermentation rates (PubMed:15169777). From Escherichia coli (strain K12).
   1158..1232    +  CDS            small t antigen (fragment): SV40 (simian virus 40) small t antigen
   1234..1299    +  intron         small t intron: SV40 (simian virus 40) small t antigen intron
   1429..1449    +  CDS            SV40 NLS: nuclear localization signal of SV40 (simian virus 40) large T antigen
   1768..1851    +  CDS            large T antigen (fragment): large T antigen from SV40 (simian virus 40)
   1874..2008    +  polyA_signal   SV40 poly(A) signal: SV40 polyadenylation signal
   2175..2504    +  CDS            nef (fragment): NEF_HV1BR - Experimental evidence at protein level: Swiss-Prot protein existence level 1. Extracellular Nef protein targets CD4(+) T-lymphocytes for apoptosis by interacting with CXCR4 surface receptors (PubMed:14990729). From Human immunodeficiency virus type 1 group M subtype B (isolate BRU/LAI) (HIV-1).
   2552..2809    +  LTR            5' LTR (truncated): truncated 5' long terminal repeat (LTR) from HIV-1
   2856..2981    +  misc_feature   HIV-1 Ψ: packaging signal of human immunodeficiency virus type 1
   2965..3303    +  CDS            HIV-1 gag (fragment): gag protein from human immunodeficiency virus 1; gag
   3478..3711    +  misc_feature   RRE: The Rev response element (RRE) of HIV-1 allows for Rev-dependent mRNA export from the nucleus to the cytoplasm.
   4088..4188    +  CDS            Rev (fragment): human immunodeficiency virus 1 (HIV-1) Rev protein; rev; enhances nuclear export of unspliced and incompletely spliced viral mRNAs
   4225..4342    +  misc_feature   cPPT/CTS: central polypurine tract and central termination sequence of HIV-1
   4379..4411    -  misc_feature   MCS (fragment): pBluescript multiple cloning site
   4495..4902    +  promoter       SFFV promoter: spleen focus-forming virus long terminal repeat (LTR) promoter
   4968..6578    +  CDS            FYN (sequence partly withheld): FYN_HUMAN - Experimental evidence at protein level: Swiss-Prot protein existence level 1. Non-receptor tyrosine-protein kinase that plays a role in many biological processes including regulation of cell growth and survival, cell adhesion, integrin-mediated signaling, cytoskeletal remodeling, cell motility, immune response and axon guidance. Inactive FYN is phosphorylated on its C-terminal tail within the catalytic domain. Following activation by PKA, the protein subsequently associates with PTK2/FAK1, allowing PTK2/FAK1 phosphorylation, activation and targeting to focal adhesions. Involved in
   6594..7292    +  CDS            TagBFP: TagBFP is a basic (constitutively fluorescent) blue fluorescent protein published in 2008, derived from Entacmaea quadricolor. It is reported to be a very rapidly-maturing monomer with very low acid sensitivity.
   7341..7371    +  misc_feature   MCS (fragment): pUC18/19 multiple cloning site
   7372..7390    +  misc_feature   MCS (fragment): pBluescript multiple cloning site
   7390..7978    +  misc_feature   WPRE: woodchuck hepatitis virus posttranscriptional regulatory element
   7979..8001    +  misc_feature   MCS (fragment): pBluescript multiple cloning site
   8018..8086    +  CDS            nef (fragment): NEF_HV1Z2 - Experimental evidence at protein level: Swiss-Prot protein existence level 1. Extracellular Nef protein targets CD4(+) T-lymphocytes for apoptosis by interacting with CXCR4 surface receptors. From Human immunodeficiency virus type 1 group M subtype D (isolate Z2/CDC-Z34) (HIV-1).
   8088..8321    +  LTR            3' LTR (ΔU3): self-inactivating 3' long terminal repeat (LTR) from HIV-1
   8346..8364    -  promoter       SP6 promoter: promoter for bacteriophage SP6 RNA polymerase
   8592..8871    +  CDS            TcR (fragment): tetracycline efflux protein; tet; confers resistance to tetracycline
   8872..8920    -  misc_feature   bom (fragment): basis of mobility region from pBR322
   9022..9057    -  CDS            rop (fragment): Rop protein, which maintains plasmids at low copy number; rop
   9152..9256    +  promoter       AmpR promoter: bla
   9257..10117   +  CDS            AmpR: β-lactamase; bla; confers resistance to ampicillin, carbenicillin, and related antibiotics
  10288..10876   +  rep_origin     ori: high-copy-number ColE1/pMB1/pBR322/pUC origin of replication
  11059..11115   +  CDS            lacI (fragment): lac repressor; lacI; The lac repressor binds to the lac operator to inhibit transcription in E. coli. This inhibition can be relieved by adding lactose or isopropyl-β-D-thiogalactopyranoside (IPTG).
  11122..100     +  promoter       SV40 promoter (across the origin): SV40 enhancer and early promoter
