[The description below was written by a language model from this plasmid's Addgene catalogue record and pLannotate feature annotations shown in this document.]
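Description:
pHR Fyn-TagBFP is an HIV-1-based lentiviral transfer plasmid built on the pHR backbone for expressing a fluorescently tagged human Fyn kinase in mammalian cells. It is propagated in E. coli through a ColE1/pUC-type origin and an ampicillin-resistance (β-lactamase) gene. The rest of the bacterial backbone carries only remnants of older vectors: fragments of tetracycline resistance, rop, bom and lacI, plus an SV40 promoter followed by fragmented gpt sequence, SV40 small t intron and SV40 polyadenylation signal. These lie outside the LTR-flanked region, so they are not expected to be packaged into virus.

The viral cassette runs from a truncated 5' LTR through the Ψ packaging signal with a partial gag sequence, the Rev response element for Rev-dependent nuclear export of the genomic RNA, and the cPPT/CTS element that aids nuclear import and transduction. It ends in a ΔU3 self-inactivating 3' LTR, which silences LTR promoter activity after integration. Within this frame, the spleen focus-forming virus (SFFV) promoter drives the full-length FYN coding sequence. TagBFP, a monomeric blue fluorescent protein, follows after a short gap, consistent with a C-terminal fusion, and a WPRE downstream enhances transcript expression.

No drug-selection gene for mammalian cells is annotated in the cassette. The catalogue lists TagRFP as the selectable marker, but the feature table shows only TagBFP, so transduced cells would presumably be identified or sorted by blue fluorescence. The stated purpose is simply to provide TagBFP-tagged Fyn. The associated publication concerns T cell signalling through Zap70 and LAT clustering, which suggests the construct was used to deliver and visualise this Src-family kinase in that kind of study.
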