Addgene plasmid #171035: pHR Fyn-TagBFP
Purpose: TagBFP-tagged Fyn kinase
Depositing lab: Jared Toettcher. Depositing organization: Princeton University. Publication: Positive feedback between the T cell kinase Zap70 and its substrate LAT acts as a clustering-dependent signaling switch. Dine E, Reed EH, Toettcher JE. Cell Rep. 2021 Jun 22;35(12):109280. doi: 10.1016/j.celrep.2021.109280. PubMed 34161759.
Backbone
  Vector backbone: pHR
  Vector type: Mammalian Expression, Lentiviral
  Selectable markers: TagRFP
Growth in bacteria
  Bacterial resistance: Ampicillin, 100 μg/mL
  Growth temperature: 37°C
  Growth strain: NEB Stable
  Copy number: Unknown
Gene/Insert
  Gene/Insert name: Fyn
  Species: H. sapiens (human)
Terms and licenses: Academic/Nonprofit Terms; Industry Terms: Not Available to Industry
How to cite: pHR Fyn-TagBFP was a gift from Jared Toettcher (Addgene plasmid # 171035 ; http://n2t.net/addgene:171035 ; RRID:Addgene_171035)
